>Addgene plasmid #188460 | pKDR-Lenti-CBh.6-SOD1 | addgene full sequence | sequence record 370658 | Addgene NGS Result
TAATGTGAGTTAGCTCACTCATTAGGCACCCCAGGCTTTACACTTTATGCTTCCGGCTCGTATGTTGTGT
GGAATTGTGAGCGGATAACAATTTCACACAGGAAACAGCTATGACCATGATTACGCCAAGCGCGCAATTA
ACCCTCACTAAAGGGAACAAAAGCTGGAGCTGCAAGCTTAATGTAGTCTTATGCAATACTCTTGTAGTCT
TGCAACATGGTAACGATGAGTTAGCAACATGCCTTACAAGGAGAGAAAAAGCACCGTGCATGCCGATTGG
TGGAAGTAAGGTGGTACGATCGTGCCTTATTAGGAAGGCAACAGACGGGTCTGACATGGATTGGACGAAC
CACTGAATTGCCGCATTGCAGAGATATTGTATTTAAGTGCCTAGCTCGATACATAAACGGGTCTCTCTGG
TTAGACCAGATCTGAGCCTGGGAGCTCTCTGGCTAACTAGGGAACCCACTGCTTAAGCCTCAATAAAGCT
TGCCTTGAGTGCTTCAAGTAGTGTGTGCCCGTCTGTTGTGTGACTCTGGTAACTAGAGATCCCTCAGACC
CTTTTAGTCAGTGTGGAAAATCTCTAGCAGTGGCGCCCGAACAGGGACTTGAAAGCGAAAGGGAAACCAG
AGGAGCTCTCTCGACGCAGGACTCGGCTTGCTGAAGCGCGCACGGCAAGAGGCGAGGGGCGGCGACTGGT
GAGTACGCCAAAAATTTTGACTAGCGGAGGCTAGAAGGAGAGAGATGGGTGCGAGAGCGTCAGTATTAAG
CGGGGGAGAATTAGATCGCGATGGGAAAAAATTCGGTTAAGGCCAGGGGGAAAGAAAAAATATAAATTAA
AACATATAGTATGGGCAAGCAGGGAGCTAGAACGATTCGCAGTTAATCCTGGCCTGTTAGAAACATCAGA
AGGCTGTAGACAAATACTGGGACAGCTACAACCATCCCTTCAGACAGGATCAGAAGAACTTAGATCATTA
TATAATACAGTAGCAACCCTCTATTGTGTGCATCAAAGGATAGAGATAAAAGACACCAAGGAAGCTTTAG
ACAAGATAGAGGAAGAGCAAAACAAAAGTAAGACCACCGCACAGCAAGCTGCCGCTGATCTTCAGACCTG
GAGGAGGAGATATGAGGGACAATTGGAGAAGTGAATTATATAAATATAAAGTAGTAAAAATTGAACCATT
AGGAGTAGCACCCACCAAGGCAAAGAGAAGAGTGGTGCAGAGAGAAAAAAGAGCAGTGGGAATAGGAGCT
TTGTTCCTTGGGTTCTTGGGAGCAGCAGGAAGCACTATGGGCGCAGCGTCAATGACGCTGACGGTACAGG
CCAGACAATTATTGTCTGGTATAGTGCAGCAGCAGAACAATTTGCTGAGGGCTATTGAGGCGCAACAGCA
TCTGTTGCAACTCACAGTCTGGGGCATCAAGCAGCTCCAGGCAAGAATCCTGGCTGTGGAAAGATACCTA
AAGGATCAACAGCTCCTGGGGATTTGGGGTTGCTCTGGAAAACTCATTTGCACCACTGCTGTGCCTTGGA
ATGCTAGTTGGAGTAATAAATCTCTGGAACAGATTTGGAATCACACGACCTGGATGGAGTGGGACAGAGA
AATTAACAATTACACAAGCTTAATACACTCCTTAATTGAAGAATCGCAAAACCAGCAAGAAAAGAATGAA
CAAGAATTATTGGAATTAGATAAATGGGCAAGTTTGTGGAATTGGTTTAACATAACAAATTGGCTGTGGT
ATATAAAATTATTCATAATGATAGTAGGAGGCTTGGTAGGTTTAAGAATAGTTTTTGCTGTACTTTCTAT
AGTGAATAGAGTTAGGCAGGGATATTCACCATTATCGTTTCAGACCCACCTCCCAACCCCGAGGGGACCC
GACAGGCCCGAAGGAATAGAAGAAGAAGGTGGAGAGAGAGACAGAGACAGATCCATTCGATTAGTGAACG
GATCTCGACGGTATCGGTTAACTTTTAAAAGAAAAGGGGGGATTGGGGGGTACAGTGCAGGGGAAAGAAT
AGTAGACATAATAGCAACAGACATACAAACTAAAGAATTACAAAAACAAATTACAAAAATTCAAAATTTT
ATCGATCACGAGACTAGCCGTCGACGTACCCGTTACATAACTTACGGTAAATGGCCCGCCTGGCTGACCG
CCCAACGACCCCCGCCCATTGACGTCAATAGTAACGCCAATAGGGACTTTCCATTGACGTCAATGGGTGG
AGTATTTACGGTAAACTGCCCACTTGGCAGTACATCAAGTGTATCATATGCCAAGTACGCCCCCTATTGA
CGTCAATGACGGTAAATGGCCCGCCTGGCATTGTGCCCAGTACATGACCTTATGGGACTTTCCTACTTGG
CAGTACATCTACGTATTAGTCATCGCTATTACCATGGTCGAGGTGAGCCCCACGTTCTGCTTCACTCTCC
CCATCTCCCCCCCCTCCCCACCCCCAATTTTGTATTTATTTATTTTTTAATTATTTTGTGCAGCGATGGG
GGCGGGGGGGGGGGGGGGGCGCGCGCCRGGSGGGGSGGGGSGGGGSGGGGGGGGGGGSGGGGSGRGGSGG
AGRGGKGCGGCGGCAGCCAATCAGAGCGGCGCGCTCCGAAAGTTTCCTTTTATGGCGAGGCGGCGGCGGC
GGCGGCCCTATAAAAAGCGAAGCGCGCGGCGGGCGGGAGTCGCTGCGCGCTGCCTTCGCCCCGTGCCCCG
CTCCGCCGCCGCCTCGCGCCGCCCGCCCCGGCTCTGACTGACCGCGTTACTCCCACAGGTGAGCGGGCGG
GACGGCCCTTCTCCTCCGGGCTGTAATTAGCTGAGCAAGAGGTAAGGGTTTAAGGGATGGTTGGTTGGTG
GGGTATTAATGTTTAATTACCTGGAGCACCTGCCTGAAATCACTTTTTTTCAGGTTGGACCGGTCGGCCG
CGTGCGGTATACTCCGCACGCGGCCGCCACC
[462 nt withheld, positions 2972-3433]
TAACCTGCAGGTGTTTGAATGAGGCTTCAGTACTTTACAGAATCGTTGCCTGCACATCTTGGAAACACTT
GCTGGGATTACTTCGACTTCTTAACCCAACAGAAGGCTCGAGAAGGTATATTGCTGTTGACAGTGAGCGC
AGCTGTAGAAATGTATCCTGATAGTGAAGCCACAGATGTATCAGGATACATTTCTACAGCTATGCCTACT
GCCTCGGACTTCAAGGGGCTAGAATTCGAGCAATTATCTTGTTTACTAAAACTGAATACCTTGCTATCTC
TTTGATACATTTTTACAAAGCTGAATTAAAATGGTATAAATTAAATCACTTTTTTCAATTGACGCGTAAT
CAACCTCTGGATTACAAAATTTGTGAAAGATTGACTGGTATTCTTAACTATGTTGCTCCTTTTACGCTAT
GTGGATACGCTGCTTTAATGCCTTTGTATCATGCTATTGCTTCCCGTATGGCTTTCATTTTCTCCTCCTT
GTATAAATCCTGGTTGCTGTCTCTTTATGAGGAGTTGTGGCCCGTTGTCAGGCAACGTGGCGTGGTGTGC
ACTGTGTTTGCTGACGCAACCCCCACTGGTTGGGGCATTGCCACCACCTGTCAGCTCCTTTCCGGGACTT
TCGCTTTCCCCCTCCCTATTGCCACGGCGGAACTCATCGCCGCCTGCCTTGCCCGCTGCTGGACAGGGGC
TCGGCTGTTGGGCACTGACAATTCCGTGGTGTTGTCGGGGAAGCTGACGTCCTTTCCATGGCTGCTCGCC
TGTGTTGCCACCTGGATTCTGCGCGGGACGTCCTTCTGCTACGTCCCTTCGGCCCTCAATCCAGCGGACC
TTCCTTCCCGCGGCCTGCTGCCGGCTCTGCGGCCTCTTCCGCGTCTTCGCCTTCGCCCTCAGACGAGTCG
GATCTCCCTTTGGGCCGCCTCCCCGCCTGAGCGCTTCCGGGGTTGGGGTTGCGCCTTTTCCAAGGCAGCC
CTGGGTTTGCGCAGGGACGCGGCTGCTCTGGGCGTGGTTCCGGGAAACGCAGCGGCGCCGACCCTGGGTC
TCGCACATTCTTCACGTCCGTTCGCAGCGTCACCCGGATCTTCGCCGCTACCCTTGTGGGCCCCCCGGCG
ACGCTTCCTGCTCCGCCCCTAAGTCGGGAAGGTTCCTTGCGGTTCGCGGCGTGCCGGACGTGACAAACGG
AAGCCGCACGTCTCAGTAGTACCCTCGCAGACGGACAGCGCCAGGGAGCAATGGCAGCGCGCCGACCGCG
ATGGGCTGTGGCCAATAGCGGCTGCTCAGCAGGGCGCGCCGAGAGCAGCGGCCGGGAAGGGGCGGTGCGG
GAGGCGGGGTGTGGGGCGGTAGTGTGGGCCCTGTTCCTGCCCGCGCGGTGTTCCGCATTCTGCAAGCCTC
CGGAGCGCACGTCGGCAGTCGGCTCCCTCGTTGACCGAATCACCGACCTCTCTCCCCAGCAATTCACTGC
AGGCCACCATGACCGAGTACAAGCCCACGGTGCGCCTCGCCACCCGCGACGACGTCCCCAGGGCCGTACG
CACCCTCGCCGCCGCGTTCGCCGACTACCCCGCCACGCGCCACACCGTCGATCCGGACCGCCACATCGAG
CGGGTCACCGAGCTGCAAGAACTCTTCCTCACGCGCGTCGGGCTCGACATCGGCAAGGTGTGGGTCGCGG
ACGACGGCGCCGCGGTGGCGGTCTGGACCACGCCGGAGAGCGTCGAAGCGGGGGCGGTGTTCGCCGAGAT
CGGCCCGCGCATGGCCGAGTTGAGCGGTTCCCGGCTGGCCGCGCAGCAACAGATGGAAGGCCTCCTGGCG
CCGCACCGGCCCAAGGAGCCCGCGTGGTTCCTGGCCACCGTCGGCGTCTCGCCCGACCACCAGGGCAAGG
GTCTGGGCAGCGCCGTCGTGCTCCCCGGAGTGGAGGCGGCCGAGCGCGCCGGGGTGCCCGCCTTCCTGGA
GACCTCCGCGCCCCGCAACCTCCCCTTCTACGAGCGGCTCGGCTTCACCGTCACCGCCGACGTCGAGGTG
CCCGAAGGACCGCGCACCTGGTGCATGACCCGCAAGCCCGGTGCCTGAGGTACCTTTAAGACCAATGACT
TACAAGGCAGCTGTAGATCTTAGCCACTTTTTAAAAGAAAAGGGGGGACTGGAAGGGCTAGCTCACTCCC
AACGAAGACAAGATCTGCTTTTTGCTTGTACTGGGTCTCTCTGGTTAGACCAGATCTGAGCCTGGGAGCT
CTCTGGCTAACTAGGGAACCCACTGCTTAAGCCTCAATAAAGCTTGCCTTGAGTGCTTCAAGTAGTGTGT
GCCCGTCTGTTGTGTGACTCTGGTAACTAGAGATCCCTCAGACCCTTTTAGTCAGTGTGGAAAATCTCTA
GCAGTAGTAGTTCATGTCATCTTATTATTCAGTATTTATAACTTGCAAAGAAATGAATATCAGAGAGTGA
GAGGAACTTGTTTATTGCAGCTTATAATGGTTACAAATAAAGCAATAGCATCACAAATTTCACAAATAAA
GCATTTTTTTCACTGCATTCTAGTTGTGGTTTGTCCAAACTCATCAATGTATCTTATCATGTCTGGCTCT
AGCTATCCCGCCCCTAACTCCGCCCATCCCGCCCCTAACTCCGCCCAGTTCCGCCCATTCTCCGCCCCAT
GGCTGACTAATTTTTTTTATTTATGCAGAGGCCGAGGCCGCCTCGGCCTCTGAGCTATTCCAGAAGTAGT
GAGGAGGCTTTTTTGGAGGCCTAGGGACGTACCCAATTCGCCCTATAGTGAGTCGTATTACGCGCGCTCA
CTGGCCGTCGTTTTACAACGTCGTGACTGGGAAAACCCTGGCGTTACCCAACTTAATCGCCTTGCAGCAC
ATCCCCCTTTCGCCAGCTGGCGTAATAGCGAAGAGGCCCGCACCGATCGCCCTTCCCAACAGTTGCGCAG
CCTGAATGGCGAATGGG
[124 nt withheld, positions 6391-6514]
C
[91 nt withheld, positions 6516-6606]
A
[49 nt withheld, positions 6608-6656]
CCTTTGACCTTGGAGTCCACGTTCTTT
[37 nt withheld, positions 6684-6720]
ACCCTATCTCGGTCTATTCTTTTGATTTATAAGGGATTTTGCCGATTTCGGCCTATTGGTTAAAAAATGA
GCTGATTTAACAAAAATTTAACGCGAATTTTAACAAAATATTAACGCTTACAATTTAGGTGGCACTTTTC
GGGGAAATGTGCGCGGAACCCCTATTTGTTTATTTTTCTAAATACATTCAAATATGTATCCGCTCATGAG
ACAATAACCCTGATAAATGCTTCAATAATATTGAAAAAGGAAGAGTATGAGTATTCAACATTTCCGTGTC
GCCCTTATTCCCTTTTTTGCGGCATTTTGCCTTCCTGTTTTTGCTCACCCAGAAACGCTGGTGAAAGTAA
AAGATGCTGAAGATCAGTTGGGTGCACGAGTGGGTTACATCGAACTGGATCTCAACAGCGGTAAGATCCT
TGAGAGTTTTCGCCCCGAAGAACGTTTTCCAATGATGAGCACTTTTAAAGTTCTGCTATGTGGCGCGGTA
TTATCCCGTATTGACGCCGGGCAAGAGCAACTCGGTCGCCGCATACACTATTCTCAGAATGACTTGGTTG
AGTACTCACCAGTCACAGAAAAGCATCTTACGGATGGCATGACAGTAAGAGAATTATGCAGTGCTGCCAT
AACCATGAGTGATAACACTGCGGCCAACTTACTTCTGACAACGATCGGAGGACCGAAGGAGCTAACCGCT
TTTTTGCACAACATGGGGGATCATGTAACTCGCCTTGATCGTTGGGAACCGGAGCTGAATGAAGCCATAC
CAAACGACGAGCGTGACACCACGATGCCTGTAGCAATGGCAACAACGTTGCGCAAACTATTAACTGGCGA
ACTACTTACTCTAGCTTCCCGGCAACAATTAATAGACTGGATGGAGGCGGATAAAGTTGCAGGACCACTT
CTGCGCTCGGCCCTTCCGGCTGGCTGGTTTATTGCTGATAAATCTGGAGCCGGTGAGCGTGGGTCTCGCG
GTATCATTGCAGCACTGGGGCCAGATGGTAAGCCCTCCCGTATCGTAGTTATCTACACGACGGGGAGTCA
GGCAACTATGGATGAACGAAATAGACAGATCGCTGAGATAGGTGCCTCACTGATTAAGCATTGGTAACTG
TCAGACCAAGTTTACTCATATATACTTTAGATTGATTTAAAACTTCATTTTTAATTTAAAAGGATCTAGG
TGAAGATCCTTTTTGATAATCTCATGACCAAAATCCCTTAACGTGAGTTTTCGTTCCACTGAGCGTCAGA
CCCCGTAGAAAAGATCAAAGGATCTTCTTGAGATCCTTTTTTTCTGCGCGTAATCTGCTGCTTGCAAACA
AAAAAACCACCGCTACCAGCGGTGGTTTGTTTGCCGGATCAAGAGCTACCAACTCTTTTTCCGAAGGTAA
CTGGCTTCAGCAGAGCGCAGATACCAAATACTGTTCTTCTAGTGTAGCCGTAGTTAGGCCACCACTTCAA
GAACTCTGTAGCACCGCCTACATACCTCGCTCTGCTAATCCTGTTACCAGTGGCTGCTGCCAGTGGCGAT
AAGTCGTGTCTTACCGGGTTGGACTCAAGACGATAGTTACCGGATAAGGCGCAGCGGTCGGGCTGAACGG
GGGGTTCGTGCACACAGCCCAGCTTGGAGCGAACGACCTACACCGAACTGAGATACCTACAGCGTGAGCT
ATGAGAAAGCGCCACGCTTCCCGAAGGGAGAAAGGCGGACAGGTATCCGGTAAGCGGCAGGGTCGGAACA
GGAGAGCGCACGAGGGAGCTTCCAGGGGGAAACGCCTGGTATCTTTATAGTCCTGTCGGGTTTCGCCACC
TCTGACTTGAGCGTCGATTTTTGTGATGCTCGTCAGGGGGGCGGAGCCTATGGAAAAACGCCAGCAACGC
GGCCTTTTTACGGTTCCTGGCCTTTTGCTGGCCTTTTGCTCACATGTTCTTTCCTGCGTTATCCCCTGAT
TCTGTGGATAACCGTATTACCGCCTTTGAGTGAGCTGATACCGCTCGCCGCAGCCGAACGACCGAGCGCA
GCGAGTCAGTGAGCGAGGAAGCGGAAGAGCGCCCAATACGCAAACCGCCTCTCCCCGCGCGTTGGCCGAT
TCATTAATGCAGCTGGCACGACAGGTTTCCCGACTGGAAAGCGGGCAGTGAGCGCAACGCAAT
Features (pLannotate 1.2.2; 30 found; start..end, strand, type, name):
      1..22      +  protein_bind   CAP binding site: CAP binding activates transcription in the presence of cAMP. E. coli catabolite activator protein
     37..67      +  promoter       lac promoter: promoter for the E. coli lac operon
     75..91      +  protein_bind   lac operator: The lac repressor binds to the lac operator to inhibit transcription in E. coli. This inhibition can be relieved by adding lactose or isopropyl-β-D-thiogalactopyranoside (IPTG). lac repressor encoded by lacI
    136..154     +  promoter       T3 promoter: promoter for bacteriophage T3 RNA polymerase
    182..408     +  promoter       RSV promoter: Rous sarcoma virus enhancer/promoter
    409..589     +  LTR            5' LTR (truncated): truncated 5' long terminal repeat (LTR) from HIV-1
    636..761     +  misc_feature   HIV-1 Ψ: packaging signal of human immunodeficiency virus type 1
    745..1108    +  CDS            HIV-1 gag (fragment): gag protein from human immunodeficiency virus 1; gag
   1254..1487    +  misc_feature   RRE: The Rev response element (RRE) of HIV-1 allows for Rev-dependent mRNA export from the nucleus to the cytoplasm.
   1864..1964    +  CDS            Rev (fragment): human immunodeficiency virus 1 (HIV-1) Rev protein; rev; enhances nuclear export of unspliced and incompletely spliced viral mRNAs
   1983..2100    +  misc_feature   cPPT/CTS: central polypurine tract and central termination sequence of HIV-1
   2131..2416    +  enhancer       CMV enhancer: human cytomegalovirus immediate early enhancer; contains an 18-bp deletion relative to the standard CMV enhancer
   2418..2695    +  promoter       chicken β-actin promoter: No description available
   2696..2923    +  intron         hybrid intron: hybrid between chicken β-actin (CBA) and minute virus of mice (MMV) introns (Gray et al., 2011)
   2972..3433    +  CDS            SOD1 (sequence withheld): SODC_HUMAN - Experimental evidence at protein level: Swiss-Prot protein existence level 1. Destroys radicals which are normally produced within the cells and which are toxic to biological systems. From Homo sapiens (Human).
   3639..3765    +  ncRNA          3' miR-30a: sequence downstream of the 71-nt precursor of the human miR-30a microRNA (Zeng et al., 2002) miRNA
   3781..4369    +  misc_feature   WPRE: woodchuck hepatitis virus posttranscriptional regulatory element
   4382..4892    +  promoter       hPGK promoter: human phosphoglycerate kinase 1 promoter
   4912..5511    +  CDS            PuroR: puromycin N-acetyltransferase; pac from Streptomyces alboniger; confers resistance to puromycin
   5501..5650    +  CDS            nef (fragment): NEF_HV1LA - Experimental evidence at protein level: Swiss-Prot protein existence level 1. Extracellular Nef protein targets CD4(+) T-lymphocytes for apoptosis by interacting with CXCR4 surface receptors. From Human immunodeficiency virus type 1 group M subtype B (isolate Lai) (HIV-1).
   5636..5816    +  LTR            5' LTR (truncated): truncated 5' long terminal repeat (LTR) from HIV-1
   5888..6009    +  polyA_signal   SV40 poly(A) signal: SV40 polyadenylation signal
   6049..6184    +  rep_origin     SV40 ori: SV40 origin of replication
   6205..6223    -  promoter       T7 promoter: promoter for bacteriophage T7 RNA polymerase
   6231..6386    +  CDS            lacZα (fragment): LacZα fragment of β-galactosidase; lacZ fragment
   6391..6846    +  rep_origin     f1 ori (sequence partly withheld): f1 bacteriophage origin of replication; arrow indicates direction of (+) strand synthesis
   6872..6976    +  promoter       AmpR promoter: bla
   6977..7837    +  CDS            AmpR: β-lactamase; bla; confers resistance to ampicillin, carbenicillin, and related antibiotics
   8008..8596    +  rep_origin     ori: high-copy-number ColE1/pMB1/pBR322/pUC origin of replication
   8779..8871    +  CDS            lacI (fragment): lac repressor; lacI; The lac repressor binds to the lac operator to inhibit transcription in E. coli. This inhibition can be relieved by adding lactose or isopropyl-β-D-thiogalactopyranoside (IPTG).
