[The description below was written by a language model from this plasmid's Addgene catalogue record and pLannotate feature annotations shown in this document.]
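Description:
pKDR-Lenti-CBh.6-SOD1 is a lentiviral transfer plasmid of about 8.9 kb, built on the pKDR-Lenti-TetOn backbone and designed for knockdown-replacement of human SOD1. It is maintained in E. coli through a high-copy ColE1/pUC-type origin with ampicillin resistance (AmpR). It also carries an f1 origin, an SV40 origin, and remnants of a lac/lacZα cloning region flanked by T3 and T7 promoters. The viral portion has a third-generation-style layout. An RSV promoter drives a truncated HIV-1 5' LTR, followed by the Ψ packaging signal with a gag fragment, the Rev response element for Rev-dependent nuclear export of the genomic RNA, and the cPPT/CTS. A second truncated LTR, annotated by the software as a 5' LTR but sitting in the 3' position, and an SV40 polyadenylation signal close the cassette.

The payload is expressed from the CBh promoter, which is annotated here as its three parts: CMV enhancer, chicken β-actin promoter and a hybrid CBA/MVM intron. This drives the human SOD1 coding sequence, followed on the same transcript by miR-30a-derived flanking sequence and a WPRE, which enhances transcript expression. The miR-30a context fits the single-transcript strategy described in the associated publication, in which a knockdown hairpin and a rescue cDNA are co-expressed and 5' UTR secondary structures titrate translation of the rescue protein. However, only the 3' miR-30a flank is annotated. The hairpin itself and any 5' UTR structure (possibly what ".6" in the name denotes) are not identified in the feature table. A separate hPGK promoter drives puromycin N-acetyltransferase for selection of transduced mammalian cells. The construct is intended for producing lentivirus that depletes endogenous SOD1 while supplying a controlled level of replacement protein.
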