Addgene plasmid #188460: pKDR-Lenti-CBh.6-SOD1
Purpose: For knockdown-replacement of SOD1 gene (SOD1 KDR lentiviral transfer plasmid, Fig 4)
Depositing lab: Erik Dent. Depositing organization: University of Wisconsin, Madison. Publication: A Single Transcript Knockdown-Replacement Strategy Employing 5' UTR Secondary Structures to Precisely Titrate Rescue Protein Translation. Millette MM, Holland ED, Tenpas TJ, Dent EW. Front Genome Ed. 2022 Mar 28;4:803375. doi: 10.3389/fgeed.2022.803375. eCollection 2022. PubMed 35419562.
Backbone
  Vector backbone: pKDR-Lenti-TetOn
  Total vector size (bp): 8884
  Vector type: Lentiviral
  Selectable markers: Puromycin
Growth in bacteria
  Bacterial resistance: Ampicillin, 100 μg/mL
  Growth temperature: 30°C
  Growth strain: NEB Stable
  Copy number: High Copy
Gene/Insert
  Gene/Insert name: SOD1
  Species: H. sapiens (human)
  Entrez Gene: SOD1 (a.k.a. ALS, ALS1, HEL-S-44, IPOA, SOD, STAHP, hSod1, homodimer)
  Promoter: CBh
  Cloning method: Gibson Cloning
  Sequencing primers: 5′ atggcgacgaaggccgtgtg; 3′ ttgggcgatcccaattacacc
Terms and licenses: Academic/Nonprofit Terms; Industry Terms: Not Available to Industry
How to cite: pKDR-Lenti-CBh.6-SOD1 was a gift from Erik Dent (Addgene plasmid # 188460 ; http://n2t.net/addgene:188460 ; RRID:Addgene_188460)
